>Addgene plasmid #10695 | 1355 pBabe puroL FKHR deltaDB | addgene partial sequence | sequence record 17656 | 10695 with pBABE5'
AGCTTACCATGGCCACCCCTACGACGTGCCCGACTACGCCTCCCTCGGATCCATGGCCGAGGCGCCTCAG
GTGGTGGAGATCGACCCGGACTTCGAGCCGCTGCCCCGGCCGCGCTCGTGCACCTGGCCGCTGCCCAGGC
CGGAGTTTAGCCAGTCCAACTCGGCCACCTCCAGCCCGGCGCCGTCGGGCAGCGCGGCTGCCAACCCCGA
CGCCGCGGCGGGCCTGCCCTCGGCCTCGGCTGCCGCTGTCAGCGCCGACTTCATGAGCAACCTGAGCTTG
CTGGAGGAGAGCGAGGACTTCCCGCAGGCGCCCGGCTCCGTGGCGGCGGCGGTGGCGGCGGCGGCCGCCG
CGGCCGCCACCGGGGGGCTGTGCGGGGACTTCCAGGGCCCGGAGGCGGGCTGCCTGCACCCAGCGCCACC
GCAGCCCCCGCCGCCCGGGCCGCTGTCGCAGCACCCGCCGGTGCCCCCCGCCGCCGCTGGGCCGCTCGCG
GGGCA
