[The description below was written by a language model from this plasmid's Addgene catalogue record.]
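Description:
1355 pBabe puroL FKHR deltaDB is a retroviral mammalian expression plasmid built on the pBabe puro L backbone (about 5.2 kb without insert). It is maintained in E. coli as a high-copy plasmid under ampicillin selection, and it carries a puromycin resistance marker for selecting transduced or transfected mammalian cells. No feature table accompanies the record, so individual regulatory elements are not listed. In pBabe-type vectors generally, the Moloney murine leukemia virus long terminal repeats and packaging signal allow the transcript to be packaged into retroviral particles in a suitable packaging cell line. The 5′ LTR typically drives the inserted gene, while a separate internal promoter drives the puromycin marker.

The insert, roughly 1.9 kb and cloned between BamHI and XhoI sites that are both preserved, encodes human FOXO1 (also known as FKHR or FOXO1A), a forkhead-family transcription factor. This version carries a deletion of amino acids 208–220. The "deltaDB" name suggests the deletion is meant to disrupt DNA binding, though the record does not state the functional consequence. An HA epitope tag supplied by the backbone is fused to the N terminus, allowing detection or immunoprecipitation of the protein with anti-HA antibodies.

The record does not give a specific purpose. The design suits stable retroviral delivery and puromycin selection of cells expressing the tagged FOXO1 deletion mutant, for example for comparison with wild-type FOXO1 to test which of its cellular effects depend on the deleted region.
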