Addgene plasmid #10695: 1355 pBabe puroL FKHR deltaDB
Depositing lab: William Sellers. Depositing organization: Dana-Farber Cancer Institute.
Backbone
  Vector backbone: pBabe puro L
  Backbone size w/o insert (bp): 5200
  Vector type: Mammalian Expression, Retroviral
  Selectable markers: Puromycin
Growth in bacteria
  Bacterial resistance: Ampicillin, 100 μg/mL
  Growth temperature: 37°C
  Growth strain: DH5alpha
  Copy number: High Copy
Gene/Insert
  Gene/Insert name: FKHR deltaDB (alt names: FOXO1A; FKHR)
  Species: H. sapiens (human)
  Insert size (bp): 1900
  Mutation: deletion of amino acids 208-220
  Entrez Gene: FOXO1 (a.k.a. FKH1, FKHR, FOXO1A)
  Tag / fusion protein: HA (N terminal on backbone)
  Cloning method: Restriction Enzyme; 5′ cloning site BamHI (not destroyed); 3′ cloning site XhoI (not destroyed)
  Sequencing primers: 5′ pBabe5
Terms and licenses: Academic/Nonprofit Terms; Industry Terms: Not Available to Industry
How to cite: 1355 pBabe puroL FKHR deltaDB was a gift from William Sellers (Addgene plasmid # 10695 ; http://n2t.net/addgene:10695 ; RRID:Addgene_10695)
